>Addgene plasmid #157470 | pD649-HAsp-SIGLEC10-COMP5AP-AviTag-9xHis | depositor full sequence | sequence record 304049 | Full Sequence
TTTCAATATTATTGAAGCATTTATCAGGGTTATTGTCTCATGAGCGGATACATATTTGAATGTATTTAGA
AAAATAAACAAATAGGGGTCAGTGTTACAACCAATTAACCAATTCTGAACATTATCGCGAGCCCATTTAT
ACCTGAATATGGCTCATAACACCCCTTGCTCATGACCAAAATCCCTTAACGTGAGTTACGCGCGCGTCGT
TCCACTGAGCGTCAGACCCCGTAGAAAAGATCAAAGGATCTTCTTGAGATCCTTTTTTTCTGCGCGTAAT
CTGCTGCTTGCAAACAAAAAAACCACCGCTACCAGCGGTGGTTTGTTTGCCGGATCAAGAGCTACCAACT
CTTTTTCCGAAGGTAACTGGCTTCAGCAGAGCGCAGATACCAAATACTGTTCTTCTAGTGTAGCCGTAGT
TAGCCCACCACTTCAAGAACTCTGTAGCACCGCCTACATACCTCGCTCTGCTAATCCTGTTACCAGTGGC
TGCTGCCAGTGGCGATAAGTCGTGTCTTACCGGGTTGGACTCAAGACGATAGTTACCGGATAAGGCGCAG
CGGTCGGGCTGAACGGGGGGTTCGTGCACACAGCCCAGCTTGGAGCGAACGACCTACACCGAACTGAGAT
ACCTACAGCGTGAGCTATGAGAAAGCGCCACGCTTCCCGAAGGGAGAAAGGCGGACAGGTATCCGGTAAG
CGGCAGGGTCGGAACAGGAGAGCGCACGAGGGAGCTTCCAGGGGGAAACGCCTGGTATCTTTATAGTCCT
GTCGGGTTTCGCCACCTCTGACTTGAGCGTCGATTTTTGTGATGCTCGTCAGGGGGGCGGAGCCTATGGA
AAAACGCCAGCAACGCGGCCTTTTTACGGTTCCTGGCCTTTTGCTGGCCTTTTGCTCACATGTTCTTTCC
TGCGTTATCCCCTGATTCTGTGGATAACCGTATTACCGCCTTTGAGTGAGCTGATACCGCTCGCCGCAGC
CGAACGACCGAGCGCAGCGAGTCAGTGAGCGAGGAAGCGGAAGGCGAGAGTAGGGAACTGCCAGGCATCA
AACTAAGCAGAAGGCCCCTGACGGATGGCCTTTTTGCGTTTCTACAAACTCTTTCTGTGTTGTAAAACGA
CGGCCAGTCTTAAGCTCGGGCCCCCTGGGCGGTTCTGATAACGAGTAATCGTTAATCCGCAAATAACGTA
AAAACCCGCTTCGGCGGGTTTTTTTATGGGGGGAGTTTAGGGAAAGAGCATTTGTCAGAATATTTAAGGG
CGCCTGTCACTTTGCTTGATATATGAGAATTATTTAACCTTATAAATGAGAAAAAAGCAACGCACTTTAA
ATAAGATACGTTGCTTTTTCGATTGATGAACACCTATAATTAAACTATTCATCTATTATTTATGATTTTT
TGTATATACAATATTTCTAGTTTGTTAAAGAGAATTAAGAAAATAAATCTCGAAAATAATAAAGGGAAAA
TCAGTTTTTGATATCAAAATTATACATGTCAACGATAATACAAAATATAATACAAACTATAAGATGTTAT
CAGTATTTATTATCATTTAGAATAAATTTTGTGTCGCCCTTAATTGTGAGCGGATAACAATTACGAGCTT
CATGCACAGTGGCGTTGACTCAATATTGGCCATTAGCCATATTATTCATTGGTTATATAGCATAAATCAA
TATTGGCTATTGGCCATTGCATACGTTGTATCTATATCATAATATGTACATTTATATTGGCTCATGTCCA
ATATGACCGCCATGTTGGCATTGATTATTGACTAGTTATTAATAGTAATCAATTACGGGGTCATTAGTTC
ATAGCCCATATATGGAGTTCCGCGTTACATAACTTACGGTAAATGGCCCGCCTGGCTGACCGCCCAACGA
CCCCCGCCCATTGACGTCAATAATGACGTATGTTCCCATAGTAACGCCAATAGGGACTTTCCATTGACGT
CAATGGGTGGAGTATTTACGGTAAACTGCCCACTTGGCAGTACATCAAGTGTATCATATGCCAAGTACGC
CCCCTATTGACGTCAATGACGGTAAATGGCCCGCCTGGCATTATGCCCAGTACATGACCTTATGGGACTT
TCCTACTTGGCAGTACATCTACGTATTAGTCATCGCTATTACCATGGTGATGCGGTTTTGGCAGTACATC
AATGGGCGTGGATAGCGGTTTGACTCACGGGGATTTCCAAGTCTCCACCCCATTGACGTCAATGGGAGTT
TGTTTTGGCACCAAAATCAACGGGACTTTCCAAAATGTCGTAACAACTCCGCCCCATTGACGCAAATGGG
CGGTAGGCGTGTACGGTGGGAGGTCTATATAAGCAGAGCTCGTTTAGTGAACCGTCAGATCGCCTGGAGA
CGCCATCCACGCTGTTTTGACCTCCATAGAAGACACCGGGACCGATCCAGCCTCCGCGGCCGGGAACGGT
GCATTGGAACGCGGATTCCCCGTGCCAAGAGTGACGTAAGTACCGCCTATAGAGTCTATAGGCCCACCCC
CTTGGCTTCGTTAGAACGCGGCTACAATTAATACATAACCTTATGTATCATACACATACGATTTAGGTGA
CACTATAGAATAACATCCACTTTGCCTTTCTCTCCACAGGTGTCCACTCCCAGGTCCAACTGCACCTCGG
TTCTATCGAAAACGCGCCTGCTAGCGCCACCATGAAGACCATCATTGCCCTGAGCTACATCTTCTGCCTG
GTGTTCGCTGCGGCCGCCATGGATGGCAGATTCTGGATCAGAGTGCAAGAGTCCGTGATGGTGCCTGAGG
GCCTGTGTATCAGCGTGCCCTGCAGCTTCAGCTACCCCAGACAGGATTGGACAGGCAGCACACCAGCCTA
CGGCTACTGGTTTAAGGCCGTGACCGAAACCACCAAGGGCGCTCCAGTGGCCACAAACCACCAGAGCAGA
GAAGTGGAAATGAGCACCCGGGGCAGATTCCAGCTGACAGGCGATCCTGCCAAGGGCAATTGCAGCCTGG
TCATCAGAGATGCCCAGATGCAGGACGAGAGCCAGTACTTCTTCAGAGTGGAACGGGGCAGCTACGTGCG
GTACAACTTTATGAACGACGGATTCTTCCTGAAAGTGACGGCCCTGACACAGAAACCCGACGTGTACATC
CCCGAGACACTGGAACCTGGCCAGCCTGTGACAGTGATCTGCGTGTTCAACTGGGCCTTCGAGGAATGCC
CTCCACCTTCCTTTTCTTGGACTGGCGCCGCTCTGTCTAGCCAGGGCACAAAGCCTACCACCAGCCACTT
TAGCGTGCTGAGCTTCACCCCTAGACCTCAGGACCACAACACCGACCTGACCTGCCACGTGGACTTCAGC
AGAAAAGGCGTGTCAGCCCAGAGAACCGTGCGGCTGAGAGTGGCCTATGCTCCCAGAGATCTCGTGATCA
GCATCAGCCGGGACAACACCCCTGCTCTGGAACCTCAGCCTCAGGGCAATGTGCCTTACCTGGAAGCCCA
GAAGGGCCAGTTCCTGAGACTGCTGTGTGCCGCCGATTCTCAGCCTCCTGCTACACTGTCTTGGGTGCTG
CAGAACAGAGTGCTGAGCAGCTCTCACCCTTGGGGCCCTAGACCACTGGGACTTGAACTGCCTGGTGTCA
AGGCCGGCGACAGCGGCAGATACACATGCAGAGCCGAGAACAGACTGGGCAGCCAGCAGAGAGCACTGGA
TCTGAGCGTGCAGTACCCTCCTGAGAACCTGAGAGTGATGGTGTCCCAGGCCAACCGGACCGTGCTGGAA
AATCTCGGCAATGGCACAAGCCTGCCTGTGCTGGAAGGCCAGTCTCTGTGTCTCGTGTGTGTGACCCACA
GCAGCCCTCCAGCCAGACTCTCTTGGACACAGCGAGGACAGGTGCTGTCTCCTAGCCAGCCTTCTGATCC
TGGCGTCCTGGAACTGCCTAGAGTGCAGGTTGAGCACGAGGGCGAGTTCACCTGTCACGCCAGACATCCT
CTGGGCTCTCAGCACGTTTCCCTGAGCCTGTCTGTGCACTACAGCCCTAAGCTGCTGGGCCCTAGCTGTT
CTTGGGAAGCCGAAGGCCTGCACTGCAGCTGTAGCTCTCAAGCCTCTCCTGCTCCTAGCCTGAGATGGTG
GCTGGGCGAAGAACTGCTCGAGGGCAATAGCTCCCAGGACAGCTTCGAAGTGACCCCTTCTTCTGCCGGA
CCTTGGGCCAATAGCTCTCTGTCTCTGCACGGCGGACTGAGCAGTGGACTGAGACTGAGATGCGAGGCCT
GGAATGTGCACGGTGCTCAGTCTGGCTCTATCCTGCAGCTGCCCGATAAGAAGGGCCTGATCAGCACCGC
CTTCAGCAATGGCGCGCCGGAAGATCAAGTTGATCCAAGATTGATTGATGGCAAGGGCGGATCTCTGGAG
GTGCTGTTCCAGGGACCAGGCGGAAGCGGCAATCCCGGCGGCGATCTGGCCCCCCAGATGCTGCGCGAGC
TGCAGGAGACCAATGCCGCCCTGCAGGACGTGCGCGAGCTGCTGCGCCACCGCGTGAAGGAGATCACCTT
CCTGAAGAACACCGTGATGGAGTGCGACGCCTGCGGTATGCAGCCCTCTAGAGGCTCCGGCTCCATCATC
CCAGTTGAGGAGGAGAACCCGGACTTCTGGAACCGCGAGGCAGCCGAGGCCCTGGGTGCCGCCAAGAAGC
TGCAGCCTGCACAGACAGCCGCCAAGAACCTCATCATCTTCCTGGGCGATGGGATGGGGGTGTCTACGGT
GACAGCTGCCAGGATCCTAAAAGGGCAGAAGAAGGACAAACTGGGGCCTGAGATACCCCTGGCCATGGAC
CGCTTCCCATATGTGGCTCTGTCCAAGACATACAATGTAGACAAACATGTGCCAGACAGTGGAGCCACAG
CCACGGCCTACCTGTGCGGGGTCAAGGGCAACTTCCAGACCATTGGCTTGAGTGCAGCCGCCCGCTTTAA
CCAGTGCAACACGACACGCGGCAACGAGGTCATCTCCGTGATGAATCGGGCCAAGAAAGCAGGGAAGTCA
GTGGGAGTGGTAACCACCACACGAGTGCAGCACGCCTCGCCAGCCGGCACCTACGCCCACACGGTGAACC
GCAACTGGTACTCGGACGCCGACGTGCCTGCCTCGGCCCGCCAGGAGGGGTGCCAGGACATCGCTACGCA
GCTCATCTCCAACATGGACATTGACGTGATCCTAGGTGGAGGCCGAAAGTACATGTTTCGCATGGGAACC
CCAGACCCTGAGTACCCAGATGACTACAGCCAAGGTGGGACCAGGCTGGACGGGAAGAATCTGGTGCAGG
AATGGCTGGCGAAGCGCCAGGGTGCCCGGTATGTGTGGAACCGCACTGAGCTCATGCAGGCTTCCCTGGA
CCCGTCTGTGACCCATCTCATGGGTCTCTTTGAGCCTGGAGACATGAAATACGAGATCCACCGAGACTCC
ACACTGGACCCCTCCCTGATGGAGATGACAGAGGCTGCCCTGCGCCTGCTGAGCAGGAACCCCCGCGGCT
TCTTCCTCTTCGTGGAGGGTGGTCGCATCGACCATGGTCATCATGAAAGCAGGGCTTACCGGGCACTGAC
TGAGACGATCATGTTCGACGACGCCATTGAGAGGGCGGGCCAGCTCACCAGCGAGGAGGACACGCTGAGC
CTCGTCACTGCCGACCACTCCCACGTCTTCTCCTTCGGAGGCTACCCCCTGCGAGGGAGCTCCATCTTCG
GGCTGGCCCCTGGCAAGGCCCGGGACAGGAAGGCCTACACGGTCCTCCTATACGGAAACGGTCCAGGCTA
TGTGCTCAAGGACGGCGCCCGGCCGGATGTTACCGAGAGCGAGAGCGGGAGCCCCGAGTATCGGCAGCAG
TCAGCAGTGCCCCTGGACGAAGAGACCCACGCAGGCGAGGACGTGGCGGTGTTCGCGCGCGGCCCGCAGG
CGCACCTGGTTCACGGCGTGCAGGAGCAGACCTTCATAGCGCACGTCATGGCCTTCGCCGCCTGCCTGGA
GCCCTACACCGCCTGCGACCTGGCGCCCCCCGCCGGCACCACCGACGCCGCGCACCCGGGTGGCGGAGGA
CTGAACGACATCTTCGAGGCTCAGAAAATCGAATGGCACGAACATCACCATCACCATCACCATCACCATT
AAGGCCGGCCTGTAGTCACTGGCACAACGCGTTACCCGGTAAGCCAATCGGGTATACACGGTCGTCATAC
TGCAGACAGGGTTCTTCTACTTTGCAAGATAGTCTTGAGTAGTAAAATAAATAGATAGAGAAAATCAGCC
TCGACTGTGCCTTCTAGTTGCCAGCCATCTGTTGTTTGCCCCTCCCCCGTGCCTTCCTTGACCCTGGAAG
GTGCCACTCCCACTGTCCTTTCCTAATAAAATGAGGAAATTGCATCACAACACTCAACCCTATCTCGGTC
TATTCTTTTGATTTATAAGGGATTTTGCCGATTTCGGCCTATTGGTTAAAAAATGAGCTGATTTAACAAA
AATTTAACGCGAATTAATTCTGTGGAATGTGTGTCAGTTAGGGTGTGGAAAGTCCCCAGGCTCCCCAGCA
GGCAGAAGTATGCAAAGCATGCATCTCAATTAGTCAGCAACCAGGTGTGGAAAGTCCCCAGGCTCCCCAG
CAGGCAGAAGTATGCAAAGCATGCATCTCAATTAGTCAGCAACCATAGTCCCGCCCCTAACTCCGCCCAT
CCCGCCCCTAACTCCGCCCAGTTCCGCCCATTCTCCGCCCCATGGCTGACTAATTTTTTTTATTTATGCA
GAGGCCGAGGCCGCCTCTGCCTCTGAGCTATTCCAGAAGTAGTGAGGAGGCTTTTTTGGAGGCCTAGGCT
TTTGCAAAAAGCTCCCGGGAGCTTGTATATCCATTTTCGGATCTGATCAGCACGTGTTGACAATTAATCA
TCGGCATAGTATATCGGCATAGTATAATACGACAAGGTGAGGAACTAAACCATGACCGAGTACAAGCCCA
CGGTGCGCCTCGCCACCCGCGACGACGTCCCCAGGGCCGTACGCACCCTCGCCGCCGCGTTCGCCGACTA
CCCCGCCACGCGCCACACCGTCGATCCGGACCGCCACATCGAGCGGGTCACCGAGCTGCAAGAACTCTTC
CTCACGCGCGTCGGGCTCGACATCGGCAAGGTGTGGGTCGCGGACGACGGCGCCGCGGTGGCGGTCTGGA
CCACGCCGGAGAGCGTCGAAGCGGGGGCGGTGTTCGCCGAGATCGGCCCGCGCATGGCCGAGTTGAGCGG
TTCCCGGCTGGCCGCGCAGCAACAGATGGAAGGCCTCCTGGCGCCGCACCGGCCCAAGGAGCCCGCGTGG
TTCCTGGCCACCGTCGGCGTCTCGCCCGACCACCAGGGCAAGGGTCTGGGCAGCGCCGTCGTGCTCCCCG
GAGTGGAGGCGGCCGAGCGCGCCGGGGTGCCCGCCTTCCTGGAGACATCCGCGCCCCGCAACCTCCCCTT
CTACGAGCGGCTCGGCTTCACCGTCACCGCCGACGTCGAGGTGCCCGAAGGACCGCGCACCTGGTGCATG
ACCCGCAAGCCCGGTGCCTGACACGTGCTACGAGATTTCGATTCCACCGCCGCCTTCTATGAAAGGTTGG
GCTTCGGAATCGTTTTCCGGGACGCCGGCTGGATGATCCTCCAGCGCGGGGATCTCATGCTGGAGTTCTT
CGCCCACCCCAACTTGTTTATTGCAGCTTATAATGGTTACAAATAAAGCAATAGCATCACAAATTTCACA
AATAAAGCATTTTTTTCACTGCATTCTAGTTGTGGTTTGTCCAAACTCATCAATGTATCTTATCATGTCT
GTATACCGTCGACCTCTAGCTAGAGCTTGGCGTAATCATGGTCATTACCAATGCTTAATCAGTGAGGCAC
CTATCTCAGCGATCTGTCTATTTCGTTCATCCATAGTTGCCTGACTCCCCGTCGTGTAGATAACTACGAT
ACGGGAGGGCTTACCATCTGGCCCCAGCGCTGCGATGATACCGCGAGAACCACGCTCACCGGCTCCGGAT
TTATCAGCAATAAACCAGCCAGCCGGAAGGGCCGAGCGCAGAAGTGGTCCTGCAACTTTATCCGCCTCCA
TCCAGTCTATTAATTGTTGCCGGGAAGCTAGAGTAAGTAGTTCGCCAGTTAATAGTTTGCGCAACGTTGT
TGCCATCGCTACAGGCATCGTGGTGTCACGCTCGTCGTTTGGTATGGCTTCATTCAGCTCCGGTTCCCAA
CGATCAAGGCGAGTTACATGATCCCCCATGTTGTGCAAAAAAGCGGTTAGCTCCTTCGGTCCTCCGATCG
TTGTCAGAAGTAAGTTGGCCGCAGTGTTATCACTCATGGTTATGGCAGCACTGCATAATTCTCTTACTGT
CATGCCATCCGTAAGATGCTTTTCTGTGACTGGTGAGTACTCAACCAAGTCATTCTGAGAATAGTGTATG
CGGCGACCGAGTTGCTCTTGCCCGGCGTCAATACGGGATAATACCGCGCCACATAGCAGAACTTTAAAAG
TGCTCATCATTGGAAAACGTTCTTCGGGGCGAAAACTCTCAAGGATCTTACCGCTGTTGAGATCCAGTTC
GATGTAACCCACTCGTGCACCCAACTGATCTTCAGCATCTTTTACTTTCACCAGCGTTTCTGGGTGAGCA
AAAACAGGAAGGCAAAATGCCGCAAAAAAGGGAATAAGGGCGACACGGAAATGTTGAATACTCATATTCT
TCCTT
Features (pLannotate 1.2.2; 24 found; start..end, strand, type, name):
    119..143     -  CDS            KanR (fragment): aminoglycoside phosphotransferase; aph(3')-Ia; confers resistance to kanamycin
    254..842     +  rep_origin     ori: high-copy-number ColE1/pMB1/pBR322/pUC origin of replication
   1067..1084    +  terminator     rrnB T2 terminator (fragment): transcription terminator T2 from the E. coli rrnB gene
   1109..1128    -  CDS            lacZα (fragment): LacZα fragment of β-galactosidase; lacZ fragment
   1584..1600    +  protein_bind   lac operator: The lac repressor binds to the lac operator to inhibit transcription in E. coli. This inhibition can be relieved by adding lactose or isopropyl-β-D-thiogalactopyranoside (IPTG). lac repressor encoded by lacI
   1843..2146    +  enhancer       CMV enhancer: human cytomegalovirus immediate early enhancer
   2147..2350    +  promoter       CMV promoter: human cytomegalovirus (CMV) immediate early promoter
   2486..2529    +  intron         CMV intron (fragment): modified intron A from human cytomegalovirus
   2581..2599    +  promoter       SP6 promoter: promoter for bacteriophage SP6 RNA polymerase
   2603..2640    +  CDS            IgH signal sequence (fragment): signal sequence from the mouse immunoglobulin heavy chain variable region
   2746..4356    +  CDS            SIGLEC10 (fragment): SIG10_HUMAN - Also known as SLG2. Experimental evidence at protein level: Swiss-Prot protein existence level 1. Putative adhesion molecule that mediates sialic-acid dependent binding to cells. Preferentially binds to alpha-2,3- or alpha-2,6-linked sialic acid (By similarity). The sialic acid recognition site may be masked by cis interactions with sialic acids on the same cell surface. In the immune response, seems to act as an inhibitory receptor upon ligand induced tyrosine phosphorylation by recruiting cytoplasmic phosphatase(s) via their SH2 domain(s) that block signal transduction through
   4447..4626    +  CDS            Comp (fragment): COMP_RAT - Experimental evidence at protein level: Swiss-Prot protein existence level 1. May play a role in the structural integrity of cartilage via its interaction with other extracellular matrix proteins such as the collagens and fibronectin. Can mediate the interaction of chondrocytes with the cartilage extracellular matrix through interaction with cell surface integrin receptors. Could play a role in the pathogenesis of osteoarthritis. Potent suppressor of apoptosis in both primary chondrocytes and transformed cells. Suppresses apoptosis by blocking the activation of caspase-3 and by indu
   4614..6066    +  CDS            SEAP (fragment): secreted alkaline phosphatase from human placenta The natural enzyme has a C-terminal transmembrane sequence that is replaced by a GPI anchor.
   6091..6132    +  CDS            AviTag™ (fragment): peptide tag that allows for enzymatic biotinylation
   6136..6159    +  CDS            8xHis: 8xHis affinity tag
   6305..6416    +  polyA_signal   bGH poly(A) signal: bovine growth hormone polyadenylation signal
   6417..6525    +  rep_origin     f1 ori (fragment): f1 bacteriophage origin of replication; arrow indicates direction of (+) strand synthesis
   6539..6868    +  promoter       SV40 promoter: SV40 enhancer and early promoter
   6916..6963    +  promoter       EM7 promoter: synthetic bacterial promoter&nbsp
   6982..7581    +  CDS            PuroR (fragment): puromycin N-acetyltransferase; pac from Streptomyces; confers resistance to puromycin
   7591..7716    +  CDS            ble (fragment): BLE_KLEPN - Experimental evidence at protein level: Swiss-Prot protein existence level 1. Binding protein with a strong affinity to the bleomycin family of antibiotics. Binds to CL990; an antimitotic-antibiotic compound. From Klebsiella pneumoniae.
   7711..7832    +  polyA_signal   SV40 poly(A) signal: SV40 polyadenylation signal
   7885..8745    -  CDS            AmpR: β-lactamase; bla; confers resistance to ampicillin, carbenicillin, and related antibiotics
   8748..89      -  promoter       AmpR promoter (fragment) (across the origin): bla
