[The description below was written by a language model from this plasmid's Addgene catalogue record and pLannotate feature annotations shown in this document.]
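Description:
pD649-HAsp-SIGLEC10-COMP5AP-AviTag-9xHis is a mammalian expression plasmid built on the pD649 backbone for producing a secreted, multimerised form of the human SIGLEC10 extracellular domain. It is propagated in E. coli as a high-copy plasmid through a ColE1/pUC-type origin and selected with ampicillin via a full-length β-lactamase gene. The annotation also shows an SV40 promoter/EM7 promoter cassette driving a puromycin N-acetyltransferase coding region followed by an SV40 poly(A) signal, which would in principle allow puromycin selection in mammalian cells, although the record does not describe that use. Small fragments annotated as KanR, lacZα, ble and f1 ori appear to be backbone remnants rather than functional elements. The depositor notes that some plasmids in this collection may carry an IS4-like transposase insertion upstream of the CMV promoter; none is annotated here.

The expression unit runs from the CMV enhancer/promoter, with a piece of CMV intron A and an SP6 promoter, which also serves as a sequencing primer site, into an N-terminal signal sequence. The name gives this as "HAsp", while the annotation software matches part of it to an immunoglobulin heavy chain leader. The roughly 1.6 kb SIGLEC10 ectodomain sits between retained NotI and AscI sites and is fused in frame to the backbone-encoded C-terminal module. That module comprises the coiled-coil region of rat COMP, which assembles into pentamers, then human placental alkaline phosphatase as an enzymatic reporter, an AviTag for site-specific biotinylation, and a polyhistidine tag for affinity purification. A bGH poly(A) signal terminates the transcript. The pentameric, AP-tagged protein increases avidity for detecting weak receptor–ligand binding, consistent with the associated screen of human IgSF cell-surface protein interactions.
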