Addgene plasmid #157470: pD649-HAsp-SIGLEC10-COMP5AP-AviTag-9xHis
Purpose: Mammalian expression of cell-surface protein extracellular domain fused to COMP5AP-AviTag-9xHis. Protein is secreted from cells.
Depositing lab: Chris Garcia. Depositing organization: Stanford University. Publication: A Human IgSF Cell-Surface Interactome Reveals a Complex Network of Protein-Protein Interactions. Wojtowicz WM, Vielmetter J, Fernandes RA, Siepe DH, Eastman CL, Chisholm GB, Cox S, Klock H, Anderson PW, Rue SM, Miller JJ, Glaser SM, Bragstad ML, Vance J, Lam AW, Lesley SA, Zinn K, Garcia KC. Cell. 2020 Aug 20;182(4):1027-1043.e17. doi: 10.1016/j.cell.2020.07.025. PubMed 32822567.
Backbone
  Vector backbone: pD649
  Backbone size w/o insert (bp): 7153
  Vector type: Mammalian Expression
Growth in bacteria
  Bacterial resistance: Ampicillin, 100 μg/mL
  Growth temperature: 37°C
  Growth strain: DH5alpha
  Copy number: High Copy
Gene/Insert
  Gene/Insert name: SIGLEC10 (alt name: SIG10)
  Species: H. sapiens (human)
  Insert size (bp): 1602
  Entrez Gene: SIGLEC10 (a.k.a. PRO940, SIGLEC-10, SLG2)
  Promoter: CMV/SP6
  Tag / fusion protein: COMP5AP-AviTag-9xHis (C terminal on backbone)
  Cloning method: Restriction Enzyme; 5′ cloning site GCGGCCGC (not destroyed); 3′ cloning site GGCGCGCC (not destroyed)
  Sequencing primers: 5′ ATTTAGGTGACACTATAG; 3′ CGTCGCACTCCATCACGGTG
Resource information
  A portion of this plasmid was derived from a plasmid made by: synthesis by ThermoFisher
Terms and licenses: Academic/Nonprofit Terms; Industry Terms: Not Available to Industry
Depositor comments: Some plasmids in this collection may have an IS4-like element ISVsa5 family transposase upstream of the CMV promoter.
How to cite: pD649-HAsp-SIGLEC10-COMP5AP-AviTag-9xHis was a gift from Chris Garcia (Addgene plasmid # 157470 ; http://n2t.net/addgene:157470 ; RRID:Addgene_157470)
