>Addgene plasmid #157470 | pD649-HAsp-SIGLEC10-COMP5AP-AviTag-9xHis | depositor partial sequence | sequence record 304050 | insert (extracellular domain)
ATGGATGGCAGATTCTGGATCAGAGTGCAAGAGTCCGTGATGGTGCCTGAGGGCCTGTGTATCAGCGTGC
CCTGCAGCTTCAGCTACCCCAGACAGGATTGGACAGGCAGCACACCAGCCTACGGCTACTGGTTTAAGGC
CGTGACCGAAACCACCAAGGGCGCTCCAGTGGCCACAAACCACCAGAGCAGAGAAGTGGAAATGAGCACC
CGGGGCAGATTCCAGCTGACAGGCGATCCTGCCAAGGGCAATTGCAGCCTGGTCATCAGAGATGCCCAGA
TGCAGGACGAGAGCCAGTACTTCTTCAGAGTGGAACGGGGCAGCTACGTGCGGTACAACTTTATGAACGA
CGGATTCTTCCTGAAAGTGACGGCCCTGACACAGAAACCCGACGTGTACATCCCCGAGACACTGGAACCT
GGCCAGCCTGTGACAGTGATCTGCGTGTTCAACTGGGCCTTCGAGGAATGCCCTCCACCTTCCTTTTCTT
GGACTGGCGCCGCTCTGTCTAGCCAGGGCACAAAGCCTACCACCAGCCACTTTAGCGTGCTGAGCTTCAC
CCCTAGACCTCAGGACCACAACACCGACCTGACCTGCCACGTGGACTTCAGCAGAAAAGGCGTGTCAGCC
CAGAGAACCGTGCGGCTGAGAGTGGCCTATGCTCCCAGAGATCTCGTGATCAGCATCAGCCGGGACAACA
CCCCTGCTCTGGAACCTCAGCCTCAGGGCAATGTGCCTTACCTGGAAGCCCAGAAGGGCCAGTTCCTGAG
ACTGCTGTGTGCCGCCGATTCTCAGCCTCCTGCTACACTGTCTTGGGTGCTGCAGAACAGAGTGCTGAGC
AGCTCTCACCCTTGGGGCCCTAGACCACTGGGACTTGAACTGCCTGGTGTCAAGGCCGGCGACAGCGGCA
GATACACATGCAGAGCCGAGAACAGACTGGGCAGCCAGCAGAGAGCACTGGATCTGAGCGTGCAGTACCC
TCCTGAGAACCTGAGAGTGATGGTGTCCCAGGCCAACCGGACCGTGCTGGAAAATCTCGGCAATGGCACA
AGCCTGCCTGTGCTGGAAGGCCAGTCTCTGTGTCTCGTGTGTGTGACCCACAGCAGCCCTCCAGCCAGAC
TCTCTTGGACACAGCGAGGACAGGTGCTGTCTCCTAGCCAGCCTTCTGATCCTGGCGTCCTGGAACTGCC
TAGAGTGCAGGTTGAGCACGAGGGCGAGTTCACCTGTCACGCCAGACATCCTCTGGGCTCTCAGCACGTT
TCCCTGAGCCTGTCTGTGCACTACAGCCCTAAGCTGCTGGGCCCTAGCTGTTCTTGGGAAGCCGAAGGCC
TGCACTGCAGCTGTAGCTCTCAAGCCTCTCCTGCTCCTAGCCTGAGATGGTGGCTGGGCGAAGAACTGCT
CGAGGGCAATAGCTCCCAGGACAGCTTCGAAGTGACCCCTTCTTCTGCCGGACCTTGGGCCAATAGCTCT
CTGTCTCTGCACGGCGGACTGAGCAGTGGACTGAGACTGAGATGCGAGGCCTGGAATGTGCACGGTGCTC
AGTCTGGCTCTATCCTGCAGCTGCCCGATAAGAAGGGCCTGATCAGCACCGCCTTCAGCAAT
